>Addgene plasmid #33242 | pcDNA1 Flag ATXN1L | addgene partial sequence | sequence record 82881 | CMV-F 5'-CGCAAATGGGCGGTAGGCGTG-3'
GTGAACCGGTCAGAATTAACCATGGACTACAAAGACCATGGACGGTGATTATAAAGATCATGACATCGAT
TACAAGGATGACGATGACAAGCTTGCGGCCGCGAATTCTATGAAACCTGTTCATGAAAGGAGTCAGGAAT
GCCTTCCACCAAAGAAACGAGACCTCCCCGTGACCAGCGAGGATATGGGGAGAACTACCAGCTGCTCCAC
TAACCACACACCCTCCAGTGATGCTTCTGAATGGTCCCGAGGGGTTGTGGTGGCTGGGCAGAGCCAGGCA
GGAGCCAGAGTCAGCCTGGGGGGTGATGGAGCTGAGGCCATCACCGGTCTGACAGTGGACCAGTATGGCA
TGCTGTATAAGGTGGCTGTGCCGCCTGCCACCTTTTCACCAACTGGACTCCCATCTGTGGTGAATATGAG
TCCCTTGCCCCCAACGTTTAATGTAGCGTCTTCACTAATTCAACATCCAGGCATCCACTATCCTCCACTC
CACTATGCTCAGCTCCCATCCACCTCGCTGCAGTTCATTGGGTCTCCTTATAGCCTTCCCTATGCTGTGC
CACCTAATTTCCTACCGAGTCCCCTCCTATCTCCTTCTGCCAACCTTGCCACCTCTCACCTTCCACACTT
TGTGCCATATGCCTCACTTCTGGCTGAAGGAGCCACTCCTCCCCCACAGGCTCCCTCCCCGGCCCACTCA
TTTAACAAAGCTCCCTCTGCCACCTCCCCATCTGGGCAATTGCCACATCATTCAAGTACTCAGCCGCTGG
ACCTTGCTCCAGGTCGGATGCCCATTTATTATCAGATGTCCAGGCTACCTGCTGGGTATACTTTGCATGA
AACCCCTCCAGCAGGTGCCAGCCCAGTTCTTACCCCTCAGGAGAGCCAGTCTGCTCTGGAAGCAGCTGCT
GCAAATGGAGGACAGA
