[The description below was written by a language model from this plasmid's Addgene catalogue record.]
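Description:
pcDNA1 Flag ATXN1L is a mammalian expression plasmid built on the pcDNA1.1 backbone and carrying the human ATXN1L coding sequence (ataxin-1-like, also known as BOAT or BOAT1) as an insert of about 2.07 kb. The protein is expressed with an N-terminal Flag epitope tag that is encoded by the backbone, so it can be detected or immunoprecipitated with anti-Flag antibodies without needing an ATXN1L-specific reagent. In bacteria the plasmid is maintained at high copy number under ampicillin selection. The record gives no feature table and does not name the promoter, polyadenylation signal, origin of replication or any mammalian selection marker. Vectors of the pcDNA family generally drive expression from a CMV immediate-early promoter, but that is not stated for this construct.

ATXN1L is a paralog of ataxin-1, the protein whose polyglutamine expansion causes spinocerebellar ataxia type 1 (SCA1). The associated publication reports that increasing Atxn1l dosage suppresses SCA1 neuropathology by reducing the incorporation of polyglutamine-expanded ataxin-1 into its native protein complexes. In that context, this plasmid is suited to expressing tagged ATXN1L in transfected mammalian cells. Likely applications include examining its association with ataxin-1 partner proteins, testing competition with ataxin-1 for complex formation by co-immunoprecipitation, and following its localisation or abundance through the Flag tag. The record does not specify particular experimental uses beyond the vector type and the linked study.
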