Addgene plasmid #33242: pcDNA1 Flag ATXN1L
Depositing lab: Huda Zoghbi. Depositing organization: Baylor College of Medicine. Publication: Duplication of Atxn1l suppresses SCA1 neuropathology by decreasing incorporation of polyglutamine-expanded ataxin-1 into native complexes. Bowman AB, Lam YC, Jafar-Nejad P, Chen HK, Richman R, Samaco RC, Fryer JD, Kahle JJ, Orr HT, Zoghbi HY. Nat Genet. 2007 Mar;39(3):373-9. Epub 2007 Feb 18. 10.1038/ng1977 PubMed 17322884.
Backbone
  Vector backbone: pCDNA1.1
  Vector type: Mammalian Expression
Growth in bacteria
  Bacterial resistance: Ampicillin, 100 μg/mL
  Growth temperature: 37°C
  Growth strain: DH10B
  Copy number: High Copy
Gene/Insert
  Gene/Insert name: ATXN1L
  Species: H. sapiens (human)
  Insert size (bp): 2070
  Entrez Gene: ATXN1L (a.k.a. BOAT, BOAT1)
  Tag / fusion protein: Flag (N terminal on backbone)
Terms and licenses: Academic/Nonprofit Terms; Industry Terms: Not Available to Industry
How to cite: pcDNA1 Flag ATXN1L was a gift from Huda Zoghbi (Addgene plasmid # 33242 ; http://n2t.net/addgene:33242 ; RRID:Addgene_33242)
